>Addgene plasmid #196283 | pWALIUM10-GW-TurboID-V5 | addgene full sequence | sequence record 385988 | Addgene NGS Result
AATGGAAATTGTAAGCGTTAATATTTTGTTAAAATTCGCGTTAAATTTTTGTTAAATCAGCTCATTTTTT
TAACCAATAGGCCGAAATCGGCAAAATCCCTTATAAATCAAAAGAATAGACCGAGATAGGGT
[37 nt withheld, positions 133-169]
AAAGAACGTGGACTCCAACGTCAAAGG
[49 nt withheld, positions 197-245]
T
[91 nt withheld, positions 247-337]
G
[120 nt withheld, positions 339-458]
RMKTYCCATTCGCCATTCAGGCTGCGCAACTGTTGGGAAGGGCGATCGGTGCGGGCCTCTTCGCTATTAC
GCCAGCTGGCGAAAGGGGGATGTGCTGCAAGGCGATTAAGTTGGGTAACGCCAGGGTTTTCCCAGTCACG
ACGTTGTAAAACGACGGCCAGTGAGCGCGCGTAATACGACTCACTATAGGGCGAATTGGGTACAAGCTTC
ACGACCTAGGCGCGCCCTAGTTCCAGTGAAATCCAAGCATTTTCTAAATTAAATGTATTCTTATTATTAT
AGTTGTTATTTTTGATATATATAAACAACACTATTATGCCCACCATTTTTTTGAGATGCATCTACACAAG
GAACAAACACTGGATGTCACTTTCAGTTCAAATTGTAACGCTAATCACTCCGAACAGGTCACAAAAAATT
ACCTTAAAAAGTCATAATATTAAATTAGAATAAATATAGCTGTGAGGGAAATATATACAAATATATTGGA
GCAAATAAATTGTACATACAAATATTTATTACTAATTTCTATTGAGACGAAATGAACCACTCGGAACCAT
TTGAGCGAACCGAATCGCGCGGAACTAACGACAGTCGCTCCAAGGTCGTCGAACAAAAGGTGAATGTGTT
GCGGAGAGCGGGTGGGAGACAGCGAAAGAGCAACTACGAAACGTGGTGTGGTGGAGGTGAATTATGAAGA
GGGCGCGCGATTTGAAAAGTATGTATATAAAAAATATATCCCGGTGTTTTATGTAGCGATAAACGAGTTT
TTGATGTAAGGTATGCAGGTGTGTAAGTCTTTTGGTTAGAAGACAAATCCAAAGTCTACTTGTGGGGATG
TTCGAAGGGGAAATACTTGTATTCTATAGGTCATATCTTGTTTTTATTGGCACAAATATAATTACATTAG
CTTTTTGAGGGGGCAATAAACAGTAAACACGATGGTAATAATGGTAAAAAAAAAAAACAAGCAGTTATTT
CGGATATATGTCGGCTACTCCTTGCGTCGGGCCCGAAGTCTTAGAGCCAGATATGCGAGCACCCGGAAGC
TCACGATGAGAATGGCCAGACCCACGTAGTCCAGCGGCAGATCGGCGGCGGAGAAGTTAAGCGTCTCCAG
GATGACCTTGCCCGAACTGGGGCACGTGGTGTTCGACGATGTGCAGCTAATTTCGCCCGGCTCCACGTCC
GCCCATTGGTTAATCAGCAGACCCTCGTTGGCGTAACGGAACCATGAGAGGTACGACAACCATTTGAGGT
ATACTGGCACCGAGCCCGAGTTCAAGAAGAAGCCGCCAAAGAGCAGGAATGGTATGATAACCGGCGGACC
CACAGACAGCGCCATCGAGGTCGAGGAGCTGGCGCAGGATATTAGATATCCGAAGGACGTTGACACATTG
GCCACCAGAGTGACCAGCGCCAGGCAGTTGAAGAAGTGCAGCACTCCGGCCCGCAGTCCGATCATCGGAT
AGGCAATCGCCGTGAAGACCAGTGGCACTGTGAGAAAAAGCGGCAATTCGGCAATCGTTTTGCCCAGAAA
GTATGTGTCACAGCGATAAAGTCGACTTCGGGCCTCCCTCATAAAAACTGGCAGCTCTGAGGTGAACACC
TAAATCGAATCGATTCATTAGAAAGTTAGTAAATTATTGAAATGCAAATGTATTCTAAACATGACTTACA
TTTATCGTGGCAAAGACGTTTTGAAAGGTCATGTTGGTCAGGAAGAGGAAGATGGCTCCGTTGATATTCA
TCACACCCACTTGCGTGAGTTGTTGGCCCAAAAAGATGAGGCCAATCAAGATGGCAACCATCTGCAAATT
AAAATGTTACTCGCATCTCATTAATATTCGCGAGTTAAATGAAATTTATTTATCTTCTGCAAAACTATAA
ACTATACATCTCATTGAAAAAAACTAAGAAGGGTGTGGAATCAGGCAATTCTATCTAAAATCTAGCGAAT
TTGTTTCCAAGAATTGTAAGCGTTATATCATTTGTTTCCACTGGAACCACTCACCGTTGTCTGAATAAGT
CGCACTTTTACGAGGAGTGGTTCCTTGAGCACCGACAGCCAGGATCGCCACAGGACCGCCCGGAACTGCA
TGAACCAGGTGGCCTTGTAGGTGTACCCATTCTCCGGCTGCTCCAGTGGCTTCTCCAGATTTTTGGTGGC
CAACAACTGCTCCATATCCCGGGCTACTTTGCTAATGGCAAAATTGTCGCATATCTTGGCGATCCGATCA
CGGGACTCGATCTCCCGTCCGGGCACAACGGCCAACACCTGTACGTAAAAGTCCGCCGGATTGTAGTTGG
TAGGACACTGGGCACCCACGCTGGATAGGAGTTGAGATGTTATGTAATACTAGATACCCTTAATAAACAC
ATCGAACTCACTAGGAAAAGAAGTCGACGGCTTCGCTGGGAGTGCCCAAGAAAGCTACCCTGCCCTCGGC
CATCAGAAGGATCTTGTCAAAGAGCTCAAACAGCTCGGAAGACGGCTGATGAATGGTCAGGATGACGGTC
TTGCCCTTCTGCGACAGCTTCTTCAGCACCTGGACGACGCTGTGGGCGGTAAAGGAGTCCAGTCCGGAGG
TGGGCTCATCGCAGATCAGAAGCGGCGGATCGGTTAGAGCCTCGGAGGCGAATGCCAGACGCTTCCTTTC
TCCGCCGGACAGACCTTTCACCCTGCCGGGCACACCGATGATCGTGTGCTGACATTTGCTGAGCGAAAGC
TCCTGGATCACCTGATCCACGCGGGCCACTCGCTGCCGATAGGTCAGATGTCGTGGCATCCGCACCATGG
CTTGGAAAATCAGGTGTTCCCTGGCCGTTAGGGAGCCGATAAAGAGGTCATCCTGCTGGACATAGGCGCA
CCTGGCCTGCATCTCCTTGGCGTCCACAGGTTGGCCATTGAGCAGTCGCATCCCGGATGGCGATACTTGG
ATGCCCTGCGGCGATCGAAAGGCAAGGGCATTCAGCAGGGTCGTCTTTCCGGCACCGGAACTGCCCATCA
CGGCCAAAAGTTCGCCCGGATAGGCCACGCCGCAAACTGAGTTTCAAATTGGTAATTGGACCCTTTATTA
AGATTTCACACAGATCAGCCGACTGCGAATAGAAACTCACCGTTCTTGAGCAAATGTTTCCTGGGCGCCG
GTATGTGTCGCTCGTTGCAGAATAGTCCGCGTGTCCGGTTGACCAGCTGCCGCCATCCGGAGCCCGGCTG
ATTGACCGCCCCAAAGATGTCCATATTGTGCCAGGCATAGGTGAGGTTCTCGGCTAGTTGGCCGCTCCCT
GAACCGGAGTCCTCCGGCGGACTGGGTGGCCGGAGCGTGCCGTAGTTTTTGGCCTGCCCGAAGCCCTGGT
TAATGCAGCTCTGCGAAGCCGCTCCGCTGTCACCCTGCAATGATAGGGGATCTCAAATATCAACTACAAG
CGTTATGCTCATCTAACCCCGAACAAAAAGTACCCCGAAGTATCCTACGAAGTAGGTTTATACTTTTATT
TATTTTTTGTGCATCTAGGATCAGCTTAAAATATCTGGTTGTTATATTTTTTGTAAAAAAGAATATAGTC
GAAAATGAATGCCTTTAGATGTCTTGATCATGATATGATCTCAAAAATTGTCTTATATAGCGAGAACAGC
TACCAGAATAATCTGTTTCGTGTCACTATTTGTTTGTGCAATTGCGGTTTGGGATTTTTGTGGGTCGCAG
TTCTCACGCCGCAGACAATTTGATGTTGCAATCGCAGTTCCTATAGATCAAGTGAACTTAAGATGTATGC
ACATGTACTACTCACATTGTTCAGATGCTCGGCAGATGGGTGTTTGCTGCCTCCGCGAATTAATAGCTCC
TGATCCTCTTGGCCCATTGCCGGGATTTTTCACACTTTCCCCTGCTTACCCACCCAAAACCAATCACCAC
CCCAATCACTCAAAAAACAAACAAAAATAAGAAGCGAGAGGAGTTTTGGCACAGCACTTTGTGTTTAATT
GATGGCGTAAACCGCTTGGAGCTTCGTCACGAAACCGCTGACAAAATGCAACTGAAGGCGGACATTGACG
CTACGTAACGCTACAAACGGTGGCGAAAGAGATAGCGGACGCAGCGGCGAAAGAGACGGCGATATTTCTG
TGGACAGAGAAGGAGGCAAACAGCGCTGACTTTGAGTGGAATGTCATTTTGAGTGAGAGGTAATCGAAAG
AACCTGGTACATCAAATACCCTTGGATCGAAGTAAATTTAAAACTGATCAGATAAGTTCAATGATATCCA
GTGCAGTAAAAAAAAAAAATGTTTTTTTTATCTACTTTCCGCAAAAATGGGTTTTATTAACTTACATACA
TACTAGGCGCGCCAGATCGCAAGAAGCTTGATATCATCGATCTCGAGGCTGCATCCAACGCGTTGGGAGC
TCTCCGGATCAATTCGGCTTCAGGTACCGTCGACGATGTAGGTCACGGTCTCGAAGCCGCGGTGCGGGTG
CCAGGGCGTGCCCTTGGGCTCCCCGGGCGCGTACTCCACCTCACCCATCTGGTCCATCATGATGAACGGG
TCGAGGTGGCGGTAGTTGATCCCGGCGAACGCGCGGCGCACCGGGAAGCCCTCGCCCTCGAAACCGCTGG
GCGCGGTGGTCACGGTGAGCACGGGACGTGCGACGGCGTCGGCTGGTGCGGATACGCGGGGCAGCGTCAG
CGGGTTCTCGACGGTCACGGCGGGCATGTCGACAAGCCGAATTGATCCACTAGAAGGCCTAATTCGGTAC
ACTAGTTGGCCACGTAATAAGTGTGCGTTGAATTTATTCGCAAAAACATTGCATATTTTCGGCAAAGTAA
AATTTTGTTGCATACCTTATCAAAAAATAAGTGCTGCATACTTTTTAGAGAAACCAAATAATTTTTTATT
GCATACCCGTTTTTAATAAAATACATTGCATACCCTCTTTTAATAAAAAATATTGCATACTTTGACGAAA
CAAATTTTCGTTGCATACCCAATAAAAGATTATTATATTGCATACCCGTTTTTAATAAAATACATTGCAT
ACCCTCTTTTAATAAAGAATATTGCATACGTTGACGAAACAAATTTTCGTTGCATACCCAATAAAAGATT
ATTATATTGCATACCTTTTCTTGCCATACCATTTAGCCGATCAATTGTGCTCGGCAACAGTATATTTGTG
GTGTGCCAACCAACAACACTAGTAGTACCAGCTTATAACTTCGTATAATGTATGCTATACGAAGTTATCT
GCAGGCAGGTCGGAGTACTGTCCTCCGAGCGGAGTACTGTCCTCCGAGCGGAGTACTGTCCTCCGAGCGG
AGTACTGTCCTCCGAGCGGAGTACTGTCCTCCGAGCGGAGACTCCCATGGATAACTTCGTATAATGTATG
CTATACGAAGTTATGGATCCGCAGGTCGGAGTACTGTCCTCCGAGCGGAGTACTGTCCTCCGAGCGGAGT
ACTGTCCTCCGAGCGGAGTACTGTCCTCCGAGCGGAGTACTGTCCTCCGAGCGGAGACTCGTCGACAGCG
AGCGCCGGAGTATAAATAGAGGCGCTTCGTCTACGGAGCGACAATTCAATTCAAACAAGCAAAGTGAACA
CGTCGCTAAGCGAAAGCTAAGCAAATAAACAAGCGCAGCTGAACAAGCTAAACAATCTGCAGTAAAGTGC
AAGTTAAAGTGAATCAATTAAAAGTAACCAGCAACCAAGTAAATCAACTGCAACTACTGAAATCTGCCAA
GAAGTAATTATTGAATACAAGAAGAGAACTCTGAATAGGGAATTGGGAATTCGCAGATCTGCGGCCGCGG
CTCGAATCACAAGTTTGTACAAAAAAGCTGAACGAGAAACGTAAAATGATATAAATATCAATATATTAAA
TTAGATTTTGCATAAAAAACAGACTACATAATACTGTAAAACACAACATATCCAGTCACTATGGCGGCCG
CATTAGGCACCCCAGGCTTTACACTTTATGCTTCCGGCTCGTATAATGTGTGGATTTTGAGTTAGGATCC
GTCGAGATTTTCAGGAGCTAAGGAAGCTAAAATGGAGAAAAAAATCACTGGATATACCACCGTTGATATA
TCCCAATGGCATCGTAAAGAACATTTTGAGGCATTTCAGTCAGTTGCTCAATGTACCTATAACCAGACCG
TTCAGCTGGATATTACGGCCTTTTTAAAGACCGTAAAGAAAAATAAGCACAAGTTTTATCCGGCCTTTAT
TCACATTCTTGCCCGCCTGATGAATGCTCATCCGGAATTCCGTATGGCAATGAAAGACGGTGAGCTGGTG
ATATGGGATAGTGTTCACCCTTGTTACACCGTTTTCCATGAGCAAACTGAAACGTTTTCATCGCTCTGGA
GTGAATACCACGACGATTTCCGGCAGTTTCTACACATATATTCGCAAGATGTGGCGTGTTACGGTGAAAA
CCTGGCCTATTTCCCTAAAGGGTTTATTGAGAATATGTTTTTCGTCTCAGCCAATCCCTGGGTGAGTTTC
ACCAGTTTTGATTTAAACGTGGCCAATATGGACAACTTCTTCGCCCCCGTTTTCACCATGGGCAAATATT
ATACGCAAGGCGACAAGGTGCTGATGCCGCTGGCGATTCAGGTTCATCATGCCGTTTGTGATGGCTTCCA
TGTCGGCAGAATGCTTAATGAATTACAACAGTACTGCGATGAGTGGCAGGGCGGGGCGTAAACGCGTGGA
TCCGGCTTACTAAAAGCCAGATAACAGTATGCGTATTTGCGCGCTGATTTTTGCGGTATAAGAATATATA
CTGATATGTATACCCGAAGTATGTCAAAAAGAGGTATGCTATGAAGCAGCGTATTACAGTGACAGTTGAC
AGCGACAGCTATCAGTTGCTCAAGGCATATATGATGTCAATATCTCCGGTCTGGTAAGCACAACCATGCA
GAATGAAGCCCGTCGTCTGCGTGCCGAACGCTGGAAAGCGGAAAATCAGGAAGGGATGGCTGAGGTCGCC
CGGTTTATTGAAATGAACGGCTCTTTTGCTGACGAGAACAGGGGCTGGTGAAATGCAGTTTAAGGTTTAC
ACCTATAAAAGAGAGAGCCGTTATCGTCTGTTTGTGGATGTACAGAGTGATATTATTGACACGCCCGGGC
GACGGATGGTGATCCCCCTGGCCAGTGCACGTCTGCTGTCAGATAAAGTCTCCCGTGAACTTTACCCGGT
GGTGCATATCGGGGATGAAAGCTGGCGCATGATGACCACCGATATGGCCAGTGTGCCGGTCTCCGTTATC
GGGGAAGAAGTGGCTGATCTCAGCCACCGCGAAAATGACATCAAAAACGCCATTAACCTGATGTTCTGGG
GAATATAAATGTCAGGCTCCCTTATACACAGCCAGTCTGCAGGTCGACCATAGTGACTGGATATGTTGTG
TTTTACAGTATTATGTAGTCTGTTTTTTATGCAAAATCTAATTTAATATATTGATATTTATATCATTTTA
CGTTTCTCGTTCAGCTTTCTTGTACAAAGTGGTGATTCGAGGGTACCTCAGCGGTGGCAGCGGCGGTAAA
GACAATACTGTGCCTCTGAAGCTGATCGCTCTCCTGGCTAATGGCGAGTTCCATAGTGGCGAACAGCTGG
GAGAAACCCTGGGCATGTCCAGGGCCGCTATCAACAAGCACATTCAGACTCTGCGCGACTGGGGCGTGGA
CGTGTTCACCGTGCCCGGAAAGGGCTACTCTCTGCCCGAGCCTATCCCGCTGCTGAACGCTAAACAGATT
CTGGGACAGCTGGACGGCGGGAGCGTGGCAGTCCTGCCTGTGGTCGACTCCACCAATCAGTACCTGCTGG
ATCGAATCGGCGAGCTGAAGAGTGGGGATGCTTGCATTGCAGAATATCAGCAGGCAGGGAGAGGAAGCAG
AGGGAGGAAATGGTTCTCTCCTTTTGGAGCTAACCTGTACCTGAGTATGTTTTGGCGCCTGAAGCGGGGA
CCAGCAGCAATCGGCCTGGGCCCGGTCATCGGAATTGTCATGGCAGAAGCGCTGCGAAAGCTGGGAGCAG
ACAAGGTGCGAGTCAAATGGCCCAATGACCTGTATCTGCAGGATAGAAAGCTGGCAGGCATCCTGGTGGA
GCTGGCCGGAATAACAGGCGATGCTGCACAGATCGTCATTGGCGCCGGGATTAACGTGGCTATGAGGCGC
GTGGAGGAAAGCGTGGTCAATCAGGGCTGGATCACACTGCAGGAAGCAGGGATTAACCTGGACAGGAATA
CTCTGGCCGCTACGCTGATCCGAGAGCTGCGGGCAGCCCTGGAACTGTTCGAGCAGGAAGGCCTGGCTCC
ATATCTGCCACGGTGGGAGAAGCTGGATAACTTCATCAATAGACCCGTGAAGCTGATCATTGGGGACAAA
GAGATTTTCGGGATTAGCCGGGGGATTGATAAACAGGGAGCCCTGCTGCTGGAACAGGACGGAGTTATCA
AACCCTGGATGGGCGGAGAAATCAGTCTGCGGTCTGCCGAAAAGGCTAGCGGCAAGCCCATCCCCAACCC
CCTGCTGGGCCTGGACAGCACCTAGAGCAAACTAGTTCTGATCTGCTAGACAATTGTTGGCATCAGGTAG
GCATCACACACGATTAACAACCCCTAAAAATACACTTTGAAAATATTGAAAATATGTTTTTGTATACATT
TTTGATATTTTCAAATAATACGCAGTTATAAAACTCATTAGCTAACCCATTTTTTCTTTGCTTATGCTTA
CAGATTGCAAAGAACTAGAGCCGCGGGATCTTTGTGAAGGAACCTTACTTCTGTGGTGTGACATAATTGG
ACAAACTACCTACAGAGATTTAAAGCTCTAAGGTAAATATAAAATTTTTAAGTGTATAATGTGTTAAACT
ACTGATTCTAATTGTTTGTGTATTTTAGATTCCAACCTATGGAACTGATGAATGGGAGCAGTGGTGGAAT
GCCTTTAATGAGGAAAACCTGTTTTGCTCAGAAGAAATGCCATCTAGTGATGATGAGGCTACTGCTGACT
CTCAACATTCTACTCCTCCAAAAAAGAAGAGAAAGGTAGAAGACCCCAAGGACTTTCCTTCAGAATTGCT
AAGTTTTTTGAGTCATGCTGTGTTTAGTAATAGAACTCTTGCTTGCTTTGCTATTTACACCACAAAGGAA
AAAGCTGCACTGCTATACAAGAAAATTATGGAAAAATATTTGATGTATAGTGCCTTGACTAGAGATCATA
ATCAGCCATACCACATTTGTAGAGGTTTTACTTGCTTTAAAAAACCTCCCACACCTCCCCCTGAACCTGA
AACATAAAATGAATGGAATTGTTGTTGTTAACTTGTTTATTGCAGCTTATAATGGTTACAAATAAAGCAA
TAGCATCACAAATTTCACAAATAAAGCATTTTTTTCACTGCATTCTAGTTGTGGTTTGTCCAAACTCATC
AATGTATCTTATCATGTCTGGTTCCAGAGCTCTGGCCACGTAATAAGTGTGCGTTGAATTTATTCGCAAA
AACATTGCATATTTTCGGCAAAGTAAAATTTTGTTGCATACCTTATCAAAAAATAAGTGCTGCATACTTT
TTAGAGAAACCAAATAATTTTTTATTGCATACCCGTTTTTAATAAAATACATTGCATACCCTCTTTTAAT
AAAAAATATTGCATACTTTGACGAAACAAATTTTCGTTGCATACCCAATAAAAGATTATTATATTGCATA
CCCGTTTTTAATAAAATACATTGCATACCCTCTTTTAATAAAGAATATTGCATACGTTGACGAAACAAAT
TTTCGTTGCATACCCAATAAAAGATTATTATATTGCATACCTTTTCTTGCCATACCATTTAGCCGATCAA
TTGTGCTCGGCAACAGTATATTTGTGGTGTGCCAACCAACAACGAGCTCCAGCTTTTGTTCCCTTTAGTG
AGGGTTAATTGCGCGCTTGGCGTAATCATGGTCATAGCTGTTTCCTGTGTGAAATTGTTATCCGCTCACA
ATTCCACACAACATACGAGCCGGAAGCATAAAGTGTAAAGCCTGGGGTGCCTAATGAGTGAGCTAACTCA
CATTAATTGCGTTGCGCTCACTGCCCGCTTTCCAGTCGGGAAACCTGTCGTGCCAGCTGCATTAATGAAT
CGGCCAACGCGCGGGGAGAGGCGGTTTGCGTATTGGGCGCTCTTCCGCTTCCTCGCTCACTGACTCGCTG
CGCTCGGTCGTTCGGCTGCGGCGAGCGGTATCAGCTCACTCAAAGGCGGTAATACGGTTATCCACAGAAT
CAGGGGATAACGCAGGAAAGAACATGTGAGCAAAAGGCCAGCAAAAGGCCAGGAACCGTAAAAAGGCCGC
GTTGCTGGCGTTTTTCCATAGGCTCCGCCCCCCTGACGAGCATCACAAAAATCGACGCTCAAGTCAGAGG
TGGCGAAACCCGACAGGACTATAAAGATACCAGGCGTTTCCCCCTGGAAGCTCCCTCGTGCGCTCTCCTG
TTCCGACCCTGCCGCTTACCGGATACCTGTCCGCCTTTCTCCCTTCGGGAAGCGTGGCGCTTTCTCATAG
CTCACGCTGTAGGTATCTCAGTTCGGTGTAGGTCGTTCGCTCCAAGCTGGGCTGTGTGCACGAACCCCCC
GTTCAGCCCGACCGCTGCGCCTTATCCGGTAACTATCGTCTTGAGTCCAACCCGGTAAGACACGACTTAT
CGCCACTGGCAGCAGCCACTGGTAACAGGATTAGCAGAGCGAGGTATGTAGGCGGTGCTACAGAGTTCTT
GAAGTGGTGGCCTAACTACGGCTACACTAGAAGAACAGTATTTGGTATCTGCGCTCTGCTGAAGCCAGTT
ACCTTCGGAAAAAGAGTTGGTAGCTCTTGATCCGGCAAACAAACCACCGCTGGTAGCGGTGGTTTTTTTG
TTTGCAAGCAGCAGATTACGCGCAGAAAAAAAGGATCTCAAGAAGATCCTTTGATCTTTTCTACGGGGTC
TGACGCTCAGTGGAACGAAAACTCACGTTAAGGGATTTTGGTCATGAGATTATCAAAAAGGATCTTCACC
TAGATCCTTTTAAATTAAAAATGAAGTTTTAAATCAATCTAAAGTATATATGAGTAAACTTGGTCTGACA
GTTACCAATGCTTAATCAGTGAGGCACCTATCTCAGCGATCTGTCTATTTCGTTCATCCATAGTTGCCTG
ACTCCCCGTCGTGTAGATAACTACGATACGGGAGGGCTTACCATCTGGCCCCAGTGCTGCAATGATACCG
CGAGACCCACGCTCACCGGCTCCAGATTTATCAGCAATAAACCAGCCAGCCGGAAGGGCCGAGCGCAGAA
GTGGTCCTGCAACTTTATCCGCCTCCATCCAGTCTATTAATTGTTGCCGGGAAGCTAGAGTAAGTAGTTC
GCCAGTTAATAGTTTGCGCAACGTTGTTGCCATTGCTACAGGCATCGTGGTGTCACGCTCGTCGTTTGGT
ATGGCTTCATTCAGCTCCGGTTCCCAACGATCAAGGCGAGTTACATGATCCCCCATGTTGTGCAAAAAAG
CGGTTAGCTCCTTCGGTCCTCCGATCGTTGTCAGAAGTAAGTTGGCCGCAGTGTTATCACTCATGGTTAT
GGCAGCACTGCATAATTCTCTTACTGTCATGCCATCCGTAAGATGCTTTTCTGTGACTGGTGAGTACTCA
ACCAAGTCATTCTGAGAATAGTGTATGCGGCGACCGAGTTGCTCTTGCCCGGCGTCAATACGGGATAATA
CCGCGCCACATAGCAGAACTTTAAAAGTGCTCATCATTGGAAAACGTTCTTCGGGGCGAAAACTCTCAAG
GATCTTACCGCTGTTGAGATCCAGTTCGATGTAACCCACTCGTGCACCCAACTGATCTTCAGCATCTTTT
ACTTTCACCAGCGTTTCTGGGTGAGCAAAAACAGGAAGGCAAAATGCCGCAAAAAAGGGAATAAGGGCGA
CACGGAAATGTTGAATACTCATACTCTTCCTTTTTCAATATTATTGAAGCATTTATCAGGGTTATTGTCT
CATGAGCGGATACATATTTGAATGTATTTAGAAAAATAAACAAATAGGGGTTCCGCGCACATTTCCCCGA
AAAGTGC
Features (pLannotate 1.2.2; 34 found; start..end, strand, type, name):
      6..458     -  rep_origin     f1 ori (sequence partly withheld): f1 bacteriophage origin of replication; arrow indicates direction of (+) strand synthesis
    467..622     -  CDS            lacZα (fragment): LacZα fragment of β-galactosidase; lacZ fragment
    630..648     +  promoter       T7 promoter: promoter for bacteriophage T7 RNA polymerase
    685..4804    -  gene           mini-white: white; This modified version of the white gene lacks part of the first intron.
   4918..4987    +  protein_bind   attB: attB site for the φC31 integrase (Groth et al., 2000) phage φC31 integrase
   5225..5655    +  protein_bind   gypsy insulator: chromatin insulator from Drosophila Su(Hw), CP190, and Mod(mdg4)67.2
   5673..5706    -  protein_bind   loxP: Cre-mediated recombination occurs in the 8-bp core sequence (GCATACAT). Cre recombinase
   5719..5813    +  protein_bind   5X UAS: five tandem copies of the "ScaI site" 17-mer CGGAGTACTGTCCTCCG, an upstream activating sequence (UAS) that efficiently binds yeast Gal4 (Webster et al., 1988; Pfeiffer et al., 2010) GAL4
   5829..5862    -  protein_bind   loxP: Cre-mediated recombination occurs in the 8-bp core sequence (GCATACAT). Cre recombinase
   5875..5969    +  protein_bind   5X UAS: five tandem copies of the "ScaI site" 17-mer CGGAGTACTGTCCTCCG, an upstream activating sequence (UAS) that efficiently binds yeast Gal4 (Webster et al., 1988; Pfeiffer et al., 2010) GAL4
   5993..6231    +  promoter       hsp70 promoter: Drosophila melanogaster hsp70Bb promoter
   6277..6401    +  protein_bind   attR1: mutant version of attR; recombination site for the Gateway® LR reaction LR Clonase™
   6426..6456    +  promoter       lac UV5 promoter: E. coli lac promoter with an "up" mutation
   6480..6509    +  promoter       cat promoter (fragment): promoter of the E. coli cat gene encoding chloramphenicol acetyltransferase
   6510..7169    +  CDS            CmR: chloramphenicol acetyltransferase; cat; confers resistance to chloramphenicol
   7348..7506    +  CDS            ccdA (fragment): CCDA_ECO57 - Also known as H, letA. Experimental evidence at protein level: Swiss-Prot protein existence level 1. Antitoxin component of a type II toxin-antitoxin (TA) system which inhibits the post-segregational killing (PSK) of plasmid-free cells, also referred to as a plasmid addiction system. Binds to and blocks the activity of CcdB; will also remove bound CcdB protein from the CcdB-GyrA complex by forming a CcdA-CcdB complex, a process termed rejuvenation. Functions as a transcriptional corepressor for the ccdAB operon, repression also requires CcdB (By similarity). From Escherichia coli
   7511..7813    +  CDS            ccdB: CCDB_ECOLI - Also known as G, letB, letD. Experimental evidence at protein level: Swiss-Prot protein existence level 1. Toxic component of a type II toxin-antitoxin (TA) system, functioning in plasmid maintainence. Responsible for the post- segregational killing (PSK) of plasmid-free cells, also referred to as a plasmid addiction system. Half-life of over 2 hours. Cell killing by CcdB is accompanied by filamentation, defects in chromosome and plasmid segregation, defects in cell division, formation of anucleate cells, decreased DNA synthesis and plasmid loss. Interferes with the activity of DN
   7857..7981    -  protein_bind   attR2: mutant version of attR; recombination site for the Gateway® LR reaction LR Clonase™
   8016..8972    +  CDS            TurboID: mutant of the E. coli biotin ligase BioID engineered for improved catalytic efficiency (Branon et al., 2018)
   9235..9309    +  CDS            small t antigen (fragment): SV40 (simian virus 40) small t antigen
   9311..9376    +  intron         small t intron: SV40 (simian virus 40) small t antigen intron
   9506..9526    +  CDS            SV40 NLS: nuclear localization signal of SV40 (simian virus 40) large T antigen
   9533..9667    +  CDS            LT_POVHA (fragment): Protein inferred from homology: Swiss-Prot protein existence level 3. Isoform large T antigen is a key early protein essential for both driving viral replication and inducing cellular transformation. Plays a role in viral genome replication by driving entry of quiescent cells into the cell cycle and by autoregulating the synthesis of viral early mRNA. Displays highly oncogenic activities by corrupting the host cellular checkpoint mechanisms that guard cell division and the transcription, replication, and repair of DNA. Participates in the modulation of cellular gene expression preceeding viral
   9692..9775    +  CDS            large T antigen (fragment): large T antigen from SV40 (simian virus 40)
   9798..9919    +  polyA_signal   SV40 poly(A) signal: SV40 polyadenylation signal
   9941..10371   +  protein_bind   gypsy insulator: chromatin insulator from Drosophila Su(Hw), CP190, and Mod(mdg4)67.2
  10390..10408   -  promoter       T3 promoter: promoter for bacteriophage T3 RNA polymerase
  10451..10473   -  protein_bind   lac operator (fragment): The lac repressor binds to the lac operator to inhibit transcription in E. coli. This inhibition can be relieved by adding lactose or isopropyl-β-D-thiogalactopyranoside (IPTG). lac repressor encoded by lacI
  10477..10507   -  promoter       lac promoter: promoter for the E. coli lac operon
  10522..10543   -  protein_bind   CAP binding site: CAP binding activates transcription in the presence of cAMP. E. coli catabolite activator protein
  10556..10648   -  CDS            lacI (fragment): lac repressor; lacI; The lac repressor binds to the lac operator to inhibit transcription in E. coli. This inhibition can be relieved by adding lactose or isopropyl-β-D-thiogalactopyranoside (IPTG).
  10831..11419   -  rep_origin     ori: high-copy-number ColE1/pMB1/pBR322/pUC origin of replication
  11590..12450   -  CDS            AmpR: β-lactamase; bla; confers resistance to ampicillin, carbenicillin, and related antibiotics
  12451..12555   -  promoter       AmpR promoter: bla
