[The description below was written by a language model from this plasmid's Addgene catalogue record and pLannotate feature annotations shown in this document.]
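Description:
pWALIUM10-GW-TurboID-V5 is an empty Gateway destination vector built on the pWalium10-roe backbone for making transgenic Drosophila that express a protein of interest fused at its C-terminus to the TurboID biotin ligase under Gal4/UAS control. In bacteria it is maintained through a high-copy ColE1/pUC-type origin with ampicillin resistance, and an f1 origin is also present. Because the unrecombined Gateway cassette carries a chloramphenicol resistance gene and the toxic ccdB gene, the empty vector is selected on both antibiotics and must be propagated in a ccdB-tolerant strain.

The expression unit consists of two 5X UAS blocks, the first flanked by loxP sites so that Cre can remove it and lower the number of Gal4 binding sites, followed by the Drosophila hsp70 basal promoter. Downstream lies the attR1–CmR–ccdB–attR2 cassette, which an LR reaction replaces with an open reading frame from an entry clone. This places the insert directly upstream of the TurboID coding sequence. The name indicates a V5 epitope tag, although the feature table does not annotate it separately. An SV40 small t intron and SV40 polyadenylation signal complete the transcript.

Gypsy insulators flank the whole cassette to buffer it from chromosomal position effects. A φC31 attB site allows site-specific integration into attP landing sites in the fly genome, and the mini-white gene provides an eye-colour marker for identifying transformants. After recombination with a gene of interest, the resulting flies can be crossed to Gal4 drivers for tissue-specific expression of the fusion. TurboID fusions of this kind are generally used for proximity-dependent biotin labelling of neighbouring proteins.
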