Addgene plasmid #196283: pWALIUM10-GW-TurboID-V5
Purpose: (Empty Backbone) Gateway destination vector to express C-terminal TurboID fusion under UAS promoter, for making transgenic flies
Depositing lab: Norbert Perrimon. Depositing organization: Harvard Medical School.
Backbone
  Vector backbone: pWalium10-roe
  Vector type: Insect Expression ; Gateway destination vector
  Selectable markers: white+
Growth in bacteria
  Bacterial resistance: Chloramphenicol and Ampicillin, 25 & 100 μg/mL
  Growth temperature: 37°C
  Growth strain: ccdB Survival
  Copy number: Unknown
Terms and licenses: Academic/Nonprofit Terms; Industry Terms: Not Available to Industry
How to cite: pWALIUM10-GW-TurboID-V5 was a gift from Norbert Perrimon (Addgene plasmid # 196283 ; http://n2t.net/addgene:196283 ; RRID:Addgene_196283)
